>Addgene plasmid #63479 | pFusB2-10 | depositor partial sequence | sequence record 105476 | pFUSB2_GC
AGTCTTAAGCGTCTCATGGCCTGACCCCGGACCAAGTGGTGGCTATCGCCAGCAACAATGGCGGCAAGCA
AGCGCTCGAAACGGTGCAGCGGCTGTTGCCGGTGCTGTGCCAGGACCATGGCCTGACTCCGGACCAAGTG
GTGGCTATCGCCAGCCACGATGGCGGCAAGCAAGCGCTCGAAACGGTGCAGCGGCTGTTGCCGGTGCTGT
GCCAGGACCATGGCCTGACCCCGGACCAAGTGGTGGCTATCGAGACGTC
