>Addgene plasmid #63479 | pFusB2-10 | depositor partial sequence | sequence record 105477 | FusB2
CGTCTCATGGCCTGACCCCGGACCAAGTGGTGGCTATCGAGACCGGCGCCGCTACAGGGCGCGTCCCATT
CGCCATTCAGGCTGCGCAACTGTTGGGAAGGGCGATCGGTGCGGGCCTCTTCGCTATTACGCCAGCTGGC
GAAAGGGGGATGTGCTGCAAGGCGATTAAGTTGGGTAACGCCAGGGTTTTCCCAGTCACGACGTTGTAAA
ACGACGGCCAGTGAGCGCGCGTAATACGACTCACTATAGGGCGAATTGGGTACCGGGCCCCCCCTCGAGG
TCCTCCAGCTTTTGTTCCCTTTAGTGAGGGTTAATTGCGCGCTTGGCGTAATCATGGTCATAGCTGTTTC
CTGTGTGAAATTGTTATCCGCTCACAATTCCACACAACATACGAGCCGGAAGCATAAAGTGTAAAGCCTG
GGGTGCCTAATGAGTGAGCTAACTCACATTAATTGCGTTGCGCTCACTGCCCGCTTTCCACCGGTGGTCT
CAGGACCATGGCCTGACCCCGGACCAAGTGGTGGCTATCGAGACGTCTAGACCAGCCAGGACAGAAATGC
CTCGACTTCGCTGCTACCCAAGGTTGCCGGGTGACGCACACCGTGGAAACGGATGAAGGCACGAACCCAG
TGGACATAAGCCTGTTCGGTTCGTAAGCTGTAATGCAAGTAGCGTATGCGCTCACGCAACTGGTCCAGAA
CCTTGACCGAACGCAGCGGTGGTAACGGCGCAGTGGCGGTTTTCATGGCTTGTTATGACTGTTTTTTTGG
GGTACAGTCTATGCCTCGGGCATCCAAGCAGCAAGCGCGTTACGCCGTGGGTCGATGTTTGATGTTATGG
AGCAGCAACGATGTTACGCAGCAGGGCAGTCGCCCTAAAACAAAGTTAAACATTATGAGGGAAGCGGTGA
TCGCCGAAGTATCGACTCAACTATCAGAGGTAGTTGGCGTCATCGAGCGCCATCTCGAACCGACGTTGCT
GGCCGTACATTTGTACGGCTCCGCAGTGGATGGCGGCCTGAAGCCACACAGTGATATTGATTTGCTGGTT
ACGGTGACCGTAAGGCTTGATGAAACAACGCGGCGAGCTTTGATCAACGACCTTTTGGAAACTTCGGCTT
CCCCTGGAGAGAGCGAGATTCTCCGCGCTGTAGAAGTCACCATTGTTGTGCACGACGACATCATTCCGTG
GCGTTATCCAGCTAAGCGCGAACTGCAATTTGGAGAATGGCAGCGCAATGACATTCTTGCAGGTATCTTC
GAGCCAGCCACGATCGACATTGATCTGGCTATCTTGCTGACAAAAGCAAGAGAACATAGCGTTGCCTTGG
TAGGTCCAGCGGCGGAGGAACTCTTTGATCCGGTTCCTGAACAGGATCTATTTGAGGCGCTAAATGAAAC
CTTAACGCTATGGAACTCGCCGCCCGACTGGGCTGGCGATGAGCGAAATGTAGTGCTTACGTTGTCCCGC
ATTTGGTACAGCGCAGTAACCGGCAAAATCGCGCCGAAGGATGTCGCTGCCGACTGGGCAATGGAGCGCC
TGCCGGCCCAGTATCAGCCCGTCATACTTGAAGCTAGACAGGCTTATCTTGGACAAGAAGAAGATCGCTT
GGCCTCGCGCGCAGATCAGTTGGAAGAATTTGTCCACTACGTGAAAGGCGAGATCACCAAGGTAGTCGGC
AAATAACCCTCGAGCCACCCATGACCAAAATCCCTTAACGTGAGTTACGCGTCGTTCCACTGAGCGTCAG
ACCCCGTAGAAAAGATCAAAGGATCTTCTTGAGATCCTTTTTTTCTGCGCGTAATCTGCTGCTTGCAAAC
AAAAAAACCACCGCTACCAGCGGTGGTTTGTTTGCCGGATCAAGAGCTACCAACTCTTTTTCCGAAGGTA
ACTGGCTTCAGCAGAGCGCAGATACCAAATACTGTCCTTCTAGTGTAGCCGTAGTTAGGCCACCACTTCA
AGAACTCTGTAGCACCGCCTACATACCTCGCTCTGCTAATCCTGTTACCAGTGGCTGCTGCCAGTGGCGA
TAAGTCGTGTCTTACCGGGTTGGACTCAAGACGATAGTTACCGGATAAGGCGCAGCGGTCGGGCTGAACG
GGGGGTTCGTGCACACAGCCCAGCTTGGAGCGAACGACCTACACCGAACTGAGATACCTACAGCGTGAGC
ATTGAGAAAGCGCCACGCTTCCCGAAGGGAGAAAGGCGGACAGGTATCCGGTAAGCGGCAGGGTCGGAAC
AGGAGAGCGCACGAGGGAGCTTCCAGGGGGAAACGCCTGGTATCTTTATAGTCCTGTCGGGTTTCGCCAC
CTCTGACTTGAGCGTCGATTTTTGTGATGCTCGTCAGGGGGGCGGAGCCTATGGAAAAACGCCAGCAACG
CGGCCTTTTTACGGTTCCTGGCCTTTTGCTGGCCTTTTGCTCACATGTTCTTTCCTGCGTTATCCCCTGA
TTCTGTGGATAACCGTATTACCGCCTTTGAGTGAGCTGATACCGCTCGCCGCAGCCGAACGACCGAGCGC
AGCGAGTCAGTGAGCGAGGAAGCGGAAGAGCGCCCAATACGCAAACCGCCTCTCCCCGCGCGTTGGCCGA
TTCATTAATGCAGCTGGCACGACAGGTTTCCCGACTGGAAAGCGGGCAGTGAGCGCAACGCAATTAATAC
GCGTACCGCTAGCCAGGAAGAGTTTGTAGAAACGCAAAAAGGCCATCCGTCAGGATGGCCTTCTGCTTAG
TTTGATGCCTGGCAGTTTATGGCGGGCGTCCTGCCCGCCACCCTCCGGGCCGTTGCTTCACAACGTTCAA
ATCCGCTCCCGGCGGATTTGTCCTACTCAGGAGAGCGTTCACCGACAAACAACAGATAAAACGAAAGGCC
CAGTCTTCCGACTGAGCCTTTCGTTTTATTTGATGCCTGGCAGTTCCCTACTCTCGCGTTAACGCTAGCA
TGGATGTTTTCCCAGTCACGACGTTGTAAAACGACGGCCAGTCTTAAG
