>Addgene plasmid #63479 | pFusB2-10 | addgene partial sequence | sequence record 115668 | pCR8_R1 5'-cgaaccgaacaggcttatgt-3'
GTGCGTCACCCGGCAACCTTGGGTAGCAGCGAAGTCGAGGCATTTCTGTCCTGGCTGGTCTAGACGTCTC
GATAGCCACCACTTGGTCCGGGGTCAGGCCATGGTCCTGGCACAGCACCGGCAACAGCCGCTGCACCGTT
TCGAGCGCTTGCTTGCCGCCATCGTGGCTGGCGATAGCCACCACTTGGTCCGGAGTCAGGCCATGGTCCT
GGCACAGCACCGGCAACAGCCGCTGCACCGTTTCGAGCGCTTGCTTGCCGCCATTGTTGCTGGCGATAGC
CACCACTTGGTCCGGGGTCAGGCCATGAGACGCTTAAGACTGGCCGTCGTTTTACAACGTCGTGACTGGG
AAAACATCCATGCTAGCGTTAACGCGAGAGTAGGGAACTGCCAGGCATCAAATAAAACGAAAGGCTCAGT
CGGAAGACTGGGCCTTTCGTTTTATCTGTTGTTTGTCGGTGAACGCTCTCCTGAGTAGGACAAATCCGCC
GGGAGCGGATTTGAACGTTGTGAAGCAACGGCCCGGAGGGTGGCGGGCAGGACGCCCGCCATAAACTGCC
AGGCATCAAACTAAGCAGAAGGCCATCCTGACGGATGGCCTTTTTGCGTTTCTACAAACTCTTCCTGGCT
A
