[The description below was written by a language model from this plasmid's Addgene catalogue record.]
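Description:
pFusB2-10 is a bacterial library plasmid from the FusX system, a one-step method for assembling TALE repeat arrays for genome engineering. It is built on the FusB2 backbone, recorded as 2988 bp without the insert, and is classed as a TALEN-type vector. It is a high-copy plasmid maintained in E. coli under spectinomycin selection. The record does not name the origin of replication and gives no feature table, so the backbone elements cannot be described in more detail. The listed pCR8 sequencing primers flank the insert for verification.

The payload is a short synthetic insert made of two pre-joined TALE repeat modules carrying the repeat-variable diresidues NN and HD. Under the standard TALE code, NN preferentially recognises guanine and HD recognises cytosine, which matches the alternative name B2_GC. According to the stated purpose, this dimer supplies RVD positions 13 and 14 of the final array. The plasmid is therefore one member of a set of FusB2 clones, each encoding a different two-base combination for those positions. The insert was placed in the backbone through BsaI sites that were destroyed during cloning, as is typical of Golden Gate-style construction with type IIS enzymes.

In use, the clone matching the desired target sequence at positions 13-14 is chosen and combined with the other FusX library components that cover the remaining positions. Together they are assembled into a full-length TALE DNA-binding domain within a receiving TALEN or other TALE effector vector. pFusB2-10 has no recorded promoter or expression elements of its own and serves purely as an assembly intermediate.
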