Addgene plasmid #63479: pFusB2-10
Purpose: Encodes RVD positions 13-14 in TALEN assembly
Depositing lab: Stephen Ekker. Depositing organization: Mayo Foundation for Medical Education and Research. Publication: FusX: A rapid one-step TALE assembly system for genome science. Ma AC, McNulty MS, Tanya PL, Jarryd CM, Martinez-Galvez G, Argue DP, Lee HB, Urban MD, Bullard CE, Blackburn PR, Man TK, Clark KJ, Ekker SC. Hum Gene Ther. 2016 Jun;27(6):451-63. doi: 10.1089/hum.2015.172 PubMed 26854857.
Backbone
  Vector backbone: FusB2
  Backbone size w/o insert (bp): 2988
  Vector type: TALEN
Growth in bacteria
  Bacterial resistance: Spectinomycin, 50 μg/mL
  Growth temperature: 37°C
  Growth strain: DH5alpha
  Copy number: High Copy
Gene/Insert
  Gene/Insert name: NN HD (alt name: B2_GC)
  Species: Synthetic
  Mutation: none
  Cloning method: Restriction Enzyme; 5′ cloning site BsaI (destroyed during cloning); 3′ cloning site BsaI (destroyed during cloning)
  Sequencing primers: 5′ pCR8_F1; 3′ pCR8_R1
Terms and licenses: Academic/Nonprofit Terms; Industry Terms: Not Available to Industry
How to cite: pFusB2-10 was a gift from Stephen Ekker (Addgene plasmid # 63479 ; http://n2t.net/addgene:63479 ; RRID:Addgene_63479)
